>Addgene plasmid #132230 | pDONR221_SLC5A9 | addgene full sequence | sequence record 262886 | Addgene NGS Result
CTTTCCTGCGTTATCCCCTGATTCTGTGGATAACCGTATTACCGCCTTTGAGTGAGCTGATACCGCTCGC
CGCAGCCGAACGACCGAGCGCAGCGAGTCAGTGAGCGAGGAAGCGGAAGAGCGCCCAATACGCAAACCGC
CTCTCCCCGCGCGTTGGCCGATTCATTAATGCAGCTGGCACGACAGGTTTCCCGACTGGAAAGCGGGCAG
TGAGCGCAACGCAATTAATACGCGTACCGCTAGCCAGGAAGAGTTTGTAGAAACGCAAAAAGGCCATCCG
TCAGGATGGCCTTCTGCTTAGTTTGATGCCTGGCAGTTTATGGCGGGCGTCCTGCCCGCCACCCTCCGGG
CCGTTGCTTCACAACGTTCAAATCCGCTCCCGGCGGATTTGTCCTACTCAGGAGAGCGTTCACCGACAAA
CAACAGATAAAACGAAAGGCCCAGTCTTCCGACTGAGCCTTTCGTTTTATTTGATGCCTGGCAGTTCCCT
ACTCTCGCGTTAACGCTAGCATGGATGTTTTCCCAGTCACGACGTTGTAAAACGACGGCCAGTCTTAAGC
TCGGGCCCCAAATAATGATTTTATTTTGACTGATAGTGACCTGTTCGTTGCAACACATTGATGAGCAATG
CTTTTTTATAATGCCAACTTTGTACAAAAAAGCAGGCTCCACCATGAGCAAGGAGCTGGCCGCCATGGGA
CCAGGAGCATCCGGCGACGGCGTGCGGACCGAGACAGCCCCCCACATCGCCCTGGACTCCAGAGTGGGAC
TGCACGCCTACGATATCTCTGTGGTGGTCATCTACTTCGTGTTTGTGATCGCCGTGGGCATCTGGAGCTC
CATCAGGGCAAGCAGGGGAACCATCGGAGGATACTTCCTGGCCGGCAGATCCATGTCTTGGTGGCCCATC
GGCGCCTCTCTGATGTCTAGCAACGTGGGAAGCGGACTGTTTATCGGACTGGCAGGCACAGGAGCAGCAG
GAGGACTGGCAGTGGGAGGATTCGAGTGGAATGCAACCTGGCTGCTGCTGGCCCTGGGATGGGTGTTTGT
GCCCGTGTACATCGCAGCAGGAGTGGTGACAATGCCTCAGTATCTGAAGAAGCGGTTCGGCGGCCAGAGA
ATCCAGGTGTACATGAGCGTGCTGTCCCTGATCCTGTATATCTTTACAAAGATCTCTACCGATATCTTCA
GCGGCGCCCTGTTTATCCAGATGGCCCTGGGCTGGAACCTGTATCTGAGCACCGGCATCCTGCTGGTGGT
GACAGCCGTGTACACCATCGCCGGCGGCCTGATGGCCGTGATCTATACAGACGCCCTGCAGACCGTGATC
ATGGTGGGAGGCGCCCTGGTGCTGATGTTCCTGGGCTTTCAGGATGTGGGATGGTACCCAGGACTGGAGC
AGCGGTATAGACAGGCCATCCCCAACGTGACAGTGCCTAATACCACATGCCACCTGCCAAGGCCAGACGC
ATTCCACATCCTGAGGGACCCCGTGAGCGGCGATATCCCTTGGCCAGGCCTGATCTTTGGCCTGACAGTG
CTGGCCACCTGGTGCTGGTGTACCGATCAGGTCATCGTGCAGCGGAGCCTGTCCGCCAAGTCTCTGAGCC
ACGCAAAGGGAGGATCCGTGCTGGGAGGCTACCTGAAGATCCTGCCCATGTTCTTTATCGTGATGCCTGG
CATGATCTCTAGAGCCCTGTTCCCAGACGAAGTGGGATGCGTGGACCCAGACGTGTGCCAGAGGATCTGT
GGAGCAAGGGTGGGATGTAGCAACATCGCATATCCTAAGCTGGTCATGGCACTGATGCCAGTGGGACTGA
GGGGACTGATGATCGCCGTGATCATGGCCGCCCTGATGTCCTCTCTGACAAGCATCTTCAATAGCTCCTC
TACCCTGTTTACAATCGACGTGTGGCAGAGGTTCCGGAGAAAGTCCACCGAGCAGGAGCTGATGGTGGTG
GGACGCGTGTTCGTGGTGTTTCTGGTGGTCATCTCTATCCTGTGGATCCCTATCATCCAGAGCTCCAACA
GCGGCCAGCTGTTTGATTACATCCAGGCCGTGACATCCTATCTGGCCCCCCCTATCACCGCCCTGTTCCT
GCTGGCCATCTTTTGCAAGAGGGTGACCGAGCCAGGAGCATTCTGGGGACTGGTGTTTGGACTGGGAGTG
GGACTGCTGAGAATGATCCTGGAGTTCTCCTACCCCGCCCCTGCATGTGGAGAGGTGGACAGGCGCCCCG
CCGTGCTGAAGGATTTCCACTACCTGTATTTTGCCATCCTGCTGTGCGGCCTGACAGCCATCGTGATCGT
GATCGTGTCTCTGTGCACCACACCAATCCCCGAGGAGCAGCTGACCCGGCTGACATGGTGGACCAGAAAC
TGCCCTCTGTCCGAGCTGGAGAAGGAGGCCCACGAGTCCACCCCAGAGATCTCTGAGAGGCCAGCAGGAG
AGTGTCCAGCAGGAGGAGGAGCAGCCGAGAATTCTAGCCTGGGACAGGAGCAGCCTGAGGCACCATCCCG
CTCTTGGGGCAAGCTGCTGTGGAGCTGGTTCTGCGGACTGTCCGGAACACCTGAGCAGGCCCTGTCTCCA
GCAGAGAAGGCCGCCCTGGAGCAGAAGCTGACCAGCATCGAGGAGGAGCCACTGTGGAGGCACGTGTGCA
ACATCAATGCCGTGCTGCTGCTGGCCATCAATATCTTCCTGTGGGGCTACTTTGCCGACCCAGCTTTCTT
GTACAAAGTTGGCATTATAAGAAAGCATTGCTTATCAATTTGTTGCAACGAACAGGTCACTATCAGTCAA
AATAAAATCATTATTTGCCATCCAGCTGATATCCCCTATAGTGAGTCGTATTACATGGTCATAGCTGTTT
CCTGGCAGCTCTGGCCCGTGTCTCAAAATCTCTGATGTTACATTGCACAAGATAAAAATATATCATCATG
AACAATAAAACTGTCTGCTTACATAAACAGTAATACAAGGGGTGTTATGAGCCATATTCAACGGGAAACG
TCGAGGCCGCGATTAAATTCCAACATGGATGCTGATTTATATGGGTATAAATGGGCTCGCGATAATGTCG
GGCAATCAGGTGCGACAATCTATCGCTTGTATGGGAAGCCCGATGCGCCAGAGTTGTTTCTGAAACATGG
CAAAGGTAGCGTTGCCAATGATGTTACAGATGAGATGGTCAGACTAAACTGGCTGACGGAATTTATGCCT
CTTCCGACCATCAAGCATTTTATCCGTACTCCTGATGATGCATGGTTACTCACCACTGCGATCCCCGGAA
AAACAGCATTCCAGGTATTAGAAGAATATCCTGATTCAGGTGAAAATATTGTTGATGCGCTGGCAGTGTT
CCTGCGCCGGTTGCATTCGATTCCTGTTTGTAATTGTCCTTTTAACAGCGATCGCGTATTTCGTCTCGCT
CAGGCGCAATCACGAATGAATAACGGTTTGGTTGATGCGAGTGATTTTGATGACGAGCGTAATGGCTGGC
CTGTTGAACAAGTCTGGAAAGAAATGCATAAACTTTTGCCATTCTCACCGGATTCAGTCGTCACTCATGG
TGATTTCTCACTTGATAACCTTATTTTTGACGAGGGGAAATTAATAGGTTGTATTGATGTTGGACGAGTC
GGAATCGCAGACCGATACCAGGATCTTGCCATCCTATGGAACTGCCTCGGTGAGTTTTCTCCTTCATTAC
AGAAACGGCTTTTTCAAAAATATGGTATTGATAATCCTGATATGAATAAATTGCAGTTTCATTTGATGCT
CGATGAGTTTTTCTAATCAGAATTGGTTAATTGGTTGTAACACTGGCAGAGCATTACGCTGACTTGACGG
GACGGCGCAAGCTCATGACCAAAATCCCTTAACGTGAGTTACGCGTCGTTCCACTGAGCGTCAGACCCCG
TAGAAAAGATCAAAGGATCTTCTTGAGATCCTTTTTTTCTGCGCGTAATCTGCTGCTTGCAAACAAAAAA
ACCACCGCTACCAGCGGTGGTTTGTTTGCCGGATCAAGAGCTACCAACTCTTTTTCCGAAGGTAACTGGC
TTCAGCAGAGCGCAGATACCAAATACTGTTCTTCTAGTGTAGCCGTAGTTAGGCCACCACTTCAAGAACT
CTGTAGCACCGCCTACATACCTCGCTCTGCTAATCCTGTTACCAGTGGCTGCTGCCAGTGGCGATAAGTC
GTGTCTTACCGGGTTGGACTCAAGACGATAGTTACCGGATAAGGCGCAGCGGTCGGGCTGAACGGGGGGT
TCGTGCACACAGCCCAGCTTGGAGCGAACGACCTACACCGAACTGAGATACCTACAGCGTGAGCTATGAG
AAAGCGCCACGCTTCCCGAAGGGAGAAAGGCGGACAGGTATCCGGTAAGCGGCAGGGTCGGAACAGGAGA
GCGCACGAGGGAGCTTCCAGGGGGAAACGCCTGGTATCTTTATAGTCCTGTCGGGTTTCGCCACCTCTGA
CTTGAGCGTCGATTTTTGTGATGCTCGTCAGGGGGGCGGAGCCTATGGAAAAACGCCAGCAACGCGGCCT
TTTTACGGTTCCTGGCCTTTTGCTGGCCTTTTGCTCACATGTT
Features (pLannotate 1.2.2; 10 found; start..end, strand, type, name):
    121..213     +  CDS            lacI (fragment): lac repressor; lacI; The lac repressor binds to the lac operator to inhibit transcription in E. coli. This inhibition can be relieved by adding lactose or isopropyl-β-D-thiogalactopyranoside (IPTG).
    268..295     -  terminator     rrnB T2 terminator: transcription terminator T2 from the E. coli rrnB gene
    427..470     +  terminator     rrnB T1 terminator: Escherichia coli rrnB; transcription terminator T1 from the E. coli rrnB gene
    517..553     -  CDS            lacZα (fragment): LacZα fragment of β-galactosidase; lacZ fragment
    569..668     +  protein_bind   attL1: mutant version of attL; recombination site for the Gateway® LR reaction LR Clonase™
    674..2716    +  CDS            SLC5A9: SC5A9_HUMAN - Also known as SGLT4. Experimental evidence at protein level: Swiss-Prot protein existence level 1. Involved in sodium-dependent transport of D-mannose, D- glucose and D-fructose. From Homo sapiens (Human).
   2718..2817    -  protein_bind   attL2: mutant version of attL; recombination site for the Gateway® LR reaction LR Clonase™
   2835..2853    -  promoter       T7 promoter: promoter for bacteriophage T7 RNA polymerase
   2987..3796    +  CDS            KanR: aminoglycoside phosphotransferase; aph(3')-Ia; confers resistance to kanamycin in bacteria or G418 (Geneticin®) in eukaryotes
   3943..4531    +  rep_origin     ori: high-copy-number ColE1/pMB1/pBR322/pUC origin of replication
