[The description below was written by a language model from this plasmid's Addgene catalogue record and pLannotate feature annotations shown in this document.]
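Description:
pDONR221_SLC5A9 is a Gateway entry clone built on the pDONR221 backbone, carrying a codon-optimized open reading frame for human SLC5A9 (also known as SGLT4), a sodium-dependent transporter of D-mannose, D-glucose and D-fructose. It belongs to a large collection of solute carrier (SLC) clones assembled by a consortium working on SLC transporters as drug targets. The sequenced plasmid is about 4.6 kb. It is maintained in E. coli through a high-copy ColE1/pUC-type origin and selected with kanamycin via the aph(3')-Ia aminoglycoside phosphotransferase gene.

The 2,043 bp SLC5A9 coding sequence lies between attL1 and attL2, the recombination sites generated when an insert is captured in a donor vector. These sites allow directional transfer of the ORF into any attR-containing destination vector in an LR Clonase reaction. Upstream of attL1 are the rrnB T1 and T2 transcription terminators, which insulate the insert from read-through transcription in bacteria. Short lacI and lacZα fragments annotated nearby are backbone remnants rather than functional genes. A T7 promoter sits just beyond attL2, on the opposite strand and pointing back toward the insert. M13 forward and reverse primer sites are listed for sequence verification.

Although the catalogue lists the vector type as mammalian expression, the feature table shows no mammalian promoter, polyadenylation signal or epitope tag. The plasmid itself therefore serves as a shuttle for the ORF rather than an expression construct. Its stated purpose is subcloning the optimized SLC5A9 sequence into custom expression vectors, where the choice of promoter, tags and selection markers comes from the destination vector.
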