Addgene plasmid #132230: pDONR221_SLC5A9
Purpose: Gateway entry clone with codon-optimized ORF sequence for subcloning into custom expression vectors
Depositing lab: RESOLUTE Consortium & Giulio Superti-Furga. Depositing organization: CeMM Research Center for Molecular Medicine. Publication: The RESOLUTE consortium: unlocking SLC transporters for drug discovery. Superti-Furga G, Lackner D, Wiedmer T, Ingles-Prieto A, Barbosa B, Girardi E, Goldmann U, Gurtl B, Klavins K, Klimek C, Lindinger S, Lineiro-Retes E, Muller AC, Onstein S, Redinger G, Reil D, Sedlyarov V, Wolf G, Crawford M, Everley R, ... Steppan CM. Nat Rev Drug Discov. 2020 Jul;19(7):429-430. doi: 10.1038/d41573-020-00056-6. PubMed 32265506.
Backbone
  Vector backbone: pDONR221
  Backbone manufacturer: Thermo Fisher Scientific
  Backbone size w/o insert (bp): 2550
  Vector type: Mammalian Expression
Growth in bacteria
  Bacterial resistance: Kanamycin, 50 μg/mL
  Growth temperature: 37°C
  Growth strain: Stbl3
  Copy number: High Copy
Gene/Insert
  Gene/Insert name: SLC5A9 (alt name: SGLT4)
  Species: H. sapiens (human)
  Insert size (bp): 2043
  Entrez Gene: SLC5A9 (a.k.a. SGLT4, MGC132517, MGC132523)
  Cloning method: Gateway Cloning
  Sequencing primers: 5′ M13-fwd; 3′ M13-rev
Terms and licenses: Academic/Nonprofit Terms; Industry Terms
Depositor comments: For more information on the full Resolute plasmid collection, please see www.addgene.org/depositor-collections/re-solute/. Please provide your feedback on this plasmid to the RESOLUTE consortium by filling out their RESOLUTE repository feedback form: https://forms.office.com/Pages/ResponsePage.aspx?id=0e05yklzmkS7rjFGQL4N7z4feCLQvEJAmVcOCM_u885UN1JJRko0Ukg4TVQwNTZLOUxPQVJWT1NHUCQlQCN0PWcu
How to cite: pDONR221_SLC5A9 was a gift from RESOLUTE Consortium & Giulio Superti-Furga (Addgene plasmid # 132230 ; http://n2t.net/addgene:132230 ; RRID:Addgene_132230)
