>Addgene plasmid #132230 | pDONR221_SLC5A9 | depositor partial sequence | sequence record 253860 | Codon-optimized ORF of SLC5A9
ATGAGCAAGGAGCTGGCCGCCATGGGACCAGGAGCATCCGGCGACGGCGTGCGGACCGAGACAGCCCCCC
ACATCGCCCTGGACTCCAGAGTGGGACTGCACGCCTACGATATCTCTGTGGTGGTCATCTACTTCGTGTT
TGTGATCGCCGTGGGCATCTGGAGCTCCATCAGGGCAAGCAGGGGAACCATCGGAGGATACTTCCTGGCC
GGCAGATCCATGTCTTGGTGGCCCATCGGCGCCTCTCTGATGTCTAGCAACGTGGGAAGCGGACTGTTTA
TCGGACTGGCAGGCACAGGAGCAGCAGGAGGACTGGCAGTGGGAGGATTCGAGTGGAATGCAACCTGGCT
GCTGCTGGCCCTGGGATGGGTGTTTGTGCCCGTGTACATCGCAGCAGGAGTGGTGACAATGCCTCAGTAT
CTGAAGAAGCGGTTCGGCGGCCAGAGAATCCAGGTGTACATGAGCGTGCTGTCCCTGATCCTGTATATCT
TTACAAAGATCTCTACCGATATCTTCAGCGGCGCCCTGTTTATCCAGATGGCCCTGGGCTGGAACCTGTA
TCTGAGCACCGGCATCCTGCTGGTGGTGACAGCCGTGTACACCATCGCCGGCGGCCTGATGGCCGTGATC
TATACAGACGCCCTGCAGACCGTGATCATGGTGGGAGGCGCCCTGGTGCTGATGTTCCTGGGCTTTCAGG
ATGTGGGATGGTACCCAGGACTGGAGCAGCGGTATAGACAGGCCATCCCCAACGTGACAGTGCCTAATAC
CACATGCCACCTGCCAAGGCCAGACGCATTCCACATCCTGAGGGACCCCGTGAGCGGCGATATCCCTTGG
CCAGGCCTGATCTTTGGCCTGACAGTGCTGGCCACCTGGTGCTGGTGTACCGATCAGGTCATCGTGCAGC
GGAGCCTGTCCGCCAAGTCTCTGAGCCACGCAAAGGGAGGATCCGTGCTGGGAGGCTACCTGAAGATCCT
GCCCATGTTCTTTATCGTGATGCCTGGCATGATCTCTAGAGCCCTGTTCCCAGACGAAGTGGGATGCGTG
GACCCAGACGTGTGCCAGAGGATCTGTGGAGCAAGGGTGGGATGTAGCAACATCGCATATCCTAAGCTGG
TCATGGCACTGATGCCAGTGGGACTGAGGGGACTGATGATCGCCGTGATCATGGCCGCCCTGATGTCCTC
TCTGACAAGCATCTTCAATAGCTCCTCTACCCTGTTTACAATCGACGTGTGGCAGAGGTTCCGGAGAAAG
TCCACCGAGCAGGAGCTGATGGTGGTGGGACGCGTGTTCGTGGTGTTTCTGGTGGTCATCTCTATCCTGT
GGATCCCTATCATCCAGAGCTCCAACAGCGGCCAGCTGTTTGATTACATCCAGGCCGTGACATCCTATCT
GGCCCCCCCTATCACCGCCCTGTTCCTGCTGGCCATCTTTTGCAAGAGGGTGACCGAGCCAGGAGCATTC
TGGGGACTGGTGTTTGGACTGGGAGTGGGACTGCTGAGAATGATCCTGGAGTTCTCCTACCCCGCCCCTG
CATGTGGAGAGGTGGACAGGCGCCCCGCCGTGCTGAAGGATTTCCACTACCTGTATTTTGCCATCCTGCT
GTGCGGCCTGACAGCCATCGTGATCGTGATCGTGTCTCTGTGCACCACACCAATCCCCGAGGAGCAGCTG
ACCCGGCTGACATGGTGGACCAGAAACTGCCCTCTGTCCGAGCTGGAGAAGGAGGCCCACGAGTCCACCC
CAGAGATCTCTGAGAGGCCAGCAGGAGAGTGTCCAGCAGGAGGAGGAGCAGCCGAGAATTCTAGCCTGGG
ACAGGAGCAGCCTGAGGCACCATCCCGCTCTTGGGGCAAGCTGCTGTGGAGCTGGTTCTGCGGACTGTCC
GGAACACCTGAGCAGGCCCTGTCTCCAGCAGAGAAGGCCGCCCTGGAGCAGAAGCTGACCAGCATCGAGG
AGGAGCCACTGTGGAGGCACGTGTGCAACATCAATGCCGTGCTGCTGCTGGCCATCAATATCTTCCTGTG
GGGCTACTTTGCC
